>Addgene plasmid #222328 | Str-KDEL_CD9-SBP-EGFP | addgene full sequence | sequence record 444793 | Addgene NGS Result
AGACGTTGTTTGTCTTCAAGAAGCTTCCAGAGGAACTGCTTCCTTCACGACATTCAACAGACCTTGCATT
CCTTTGGCGAGAGGGGAAAGACCCCTAGGAATGCTCGTCAAGAAGACAGGGCCAGGTTTCCGGGCCCTCA
CATTGCCAAAAGACGGCAATATGGTGGAAAATAACATATAGACAAACGCACACCGGCCTTATTCCAAGCG
GCTTCGGCCAGTAACGTTAGGGGGGGGGGAGGGAGAGGGGGGGGGGGAGAGGGGCGGAATTGGCCGCCCT
AGATGCATGCTCGACCTGCAGTTGGACCTGGGAGTGGACACCTGTGGAGAGAAAGGCAAAGTGGATGTCA
TTGTCACTCAAGTGTATGGCCAGATCTCAAGCCTGCCACACCTCAAGCTTGACAACAAAAAGATTGTCTT
TTCTGACCAGATGGACGCGGCCACCCTCAAAGGCATCACCGCGGGCCAGGTGAATATCAAATCCTCCTCG
TTTTTGGAAACTGACAATCTTAGCGCAGAAGTCATGCCCGCTTTTGAGAGGGAGTACTCACCCCAACAGC
TGGCCCTCGCAGACAGCGAATTAATTCCAGCACACTGGATCAGTTATCTATGCGGCCGCTCACAGTTCAT
CTTTCGGTCCGAGCTGCTGGACGGCATCCAGAGGATTGCCGTTGTTGACTCCGGCTTTTTTGGCGGCATC
GATTGAAGCGGCGGAGGGTTTCACTTTGGTGAATGTGTCATGTCCCACCAGGGTGGATTTCCAAGCATTT
GCCTCGGTTGTGCCAGATGTGAGCAGCCACTGTGTATTGATTCTAGCCTCAGCGCCTCCCACGTACTGTC
CACTCCATGTTGTGGCAGAATGAGCATTCCGGTAGTTGTTTTTCCAAGCGACAGTCCATCCCAGGGCAGT
CCCAGATCCGTCGGTGGCAGGGGCACTATCGTATCGGCCAGTGAGGACGTACCGTGATTCGGCGTTTCCC
ACAGCAGATTCGTATGTTCCGGTGAGGGCTCCATCGGCTCCAGCAGTCACAATAAAGGTGCTCCCGAGCT
GATTGTACCATGTTCCAGTAATGCCAGCCTCGGCAGCGGACACCTGAGCTTTTGAGTCTTTGCTAGGGTC
GTTTAAACCGGCGCCCGAGCTGGTTCCTGTCGCCTTCTCACTGTGACTATGGCTGAGGCTCTGGCCCTGG
TGCAGGAGGAGTCCCCAGAGGAGCCACAGGGCAAGACGGACGCATACATCCATACCGGTTAACAGGCCTT
AAGCGCTAGCTAGGCCGCAGATATCGATCCGAGCTCGGTACCAAGCTTGGGTCTCCCTATAGTGAGTCGT
ATTAATTTCGATAAGCCAGTAAGCAGTGGGTTCTCTAGTTAGCCAGAGAGCTCTGCTTATATAGACCTCC
CACCGTACACGCCTACCGCCCATTTGCGTCAATGGGGCGGAGTTGTTACGACATTTTGGAAAGTCCCGTT
GATTTTGGTGCCAAAACAAACTCCCATTGACGTCAATGGGGTGGAGACTTGGAAATCCCCGTGAGTCAAA
CCGCTATCCACGCCCATTGATGTACTGCCAAAACCGCATCACCATGGTAATAGCGATGACTAATACGTAG
ATGTACTGCCAAGTAGGAAAGTCCCATAAGGTCATGTACTGGGCATAATGCCAGGCGGGCCATTTACCGT
CATTGACGTCAATAGGGGGCGTACTTGGCATATGATACACTTGATGTACTGCCAAGTGGGCAGTTTACCG
TAAATACTCCACCCATTGACGTCAATGGAAAGTCCCTATTGGCGTTACTATGGGAACATACGTCATTATT
GACGTCAATGGGCGGGGGTCGTTGGGCGGTCAGCCAGGCGGGCCATTTACCGTAAGTTATGTAACGCGGA
ACTCCATATATGGGCTATGAACTAATGACCCCGTAATTGATTACTATTAATAACTAGTCAATAATCAATG
TCAACGCGTATATCTGGCCCGTACATCGCGAAGCAGCGCAAAACGCCTAACCCTAAGCAGATTCTTCATG
CAATTGTCGGTCAAGCCTTGCCTTGTTGTAGCTTAAATTTTGCTCGCGCACTACTCAGCGACCTCCAACA
CACAAGCAGGGAGCAGATACTGGCTTAACTATGCGGCATCAGAGCAGATTGTACTGAGAGTGCACCATAG
GGGATCGGGAGATCTCCCGATCCGTCGACGTCAGGTGGCACTTTTCGGGGAAATGTGCGCGGAACCCCTA
TTTGTTTATTTTTCTAAATACATTCAAATATGTATCCGCTCATGAGACAATAACCCTGATAAATGCTTCA
ATAATATTGAAAAAGGAAGAGTATGAGTATTCAACATTTCCGTGTCGCCCTTATTCCCTTTTTTGCGGCA
TTTTGCCTTCCTGTTTTTGCTCACCCAGAAACGCTGGTGAAAGTAAAAGATGCTGAAGATCAGTTGGGTG
CACGAGTGGGTTACATCGAACTGGATCTCAACAGCGGTAAGATCCTTGAGAGTTTTCGCCCCGAAGAACG
TTTTCCAATGATGAGCACTTTTAAAGTTCTGCTATGTGGCGCGGTATTATCCCGTATTGACGCCGGGCAA
GAGCAACTCGGTCGCCGCATACACTATTCTCAGAATGACTTGGTTGAGTACTCACCAGTCACAGAAAAGC
ATCTTACGGATGGCATGACAGTAAGAGAATTATGCAGTGCTGCCATAACCATGAGTGATAACACTGCGGC
CAACTTACTTCTGACAACGATCGGAGGACCGAAGGAGCTAACCGCTTTTTTGCACAACATGGGGGATCAT
GTAACTCGCCTTGATCGTTGGGAACCGGAGCTGAATGAAGCCATACCAAACGACGAGCGTGACACCACGA
TGCCTGTAGCAATGGCAACAACGTTGCGCAAACTATTAACTGGCGAACTACTTACTCTAGCTTCCCGGCA
ACAATTAATAGACTGGATGGAGGCGGATAAAGTTGCAGGACCACTTCTGCGCTCGGCCCTTCCGGCTGGC
TGGTTTATTGCTGATAAATCTGGAGCCGGTGAGCGTGGGTCTCGCGGTATCATTGCAGCACTGGGGCCAG
ATGGTAAGCCCTCCCGTATCGTAGTTATCTACACGACGGGGAGTCAGGCAACTATGGATGAACGAAATAG
ACAGATCGCTGAGATAGGTGCCTCACTGATTAAGCATTGGTAACTGTCAGACCAAGTTTACTCATATATA
CTTTAGATTGATTTAAAACTTCATTTTTAATTTAAAAGGATCTAGGTGAAGATCCTTTTTGATAATCTCA
TGACCAAAATCCCTTAACGTGAGTTTTCGTTCCACTGAGCGTCAGACCCCGTAGAAAAGATCAAAGGATC
TTCTTGAGATCCTTTTTTTCTGCGCGTAATCTGCTGCTTGCAAACAAAAAAACCACCGCTACCAGCGGTG
GTTTGTTTGCCGGATCAAGAGCTACCAACTCTTTTTCCGAAGGTAACTGGCTTCAGCAGAGCGCAGATAC
CAAATACTGTTCTTCTAGTGTAGCCGTAGTTAGGCCACCACTTCAAGAACTCTGTAGCACCGCCTACATA
CCTCGCTCTGCTAATCCTGTTACCAGTGGCTGCTGCCAGTGGCGATAAGTCGTGTCTTACCGGGTTGGAC
TCAAGACGATAGTTACCGGATAAGGCGCAGCGGTCGGGCTGAACGGGGGGTTCGTGCACACAGCCCAGCT
TGGAGCGAACGACCTACACCGAACTGAGATACCTACAGCGTGAGCTATGAGAAAGCGCCACGCTTCCCGA
AGGGAGAAAGGCGGACAGGTATCCGGTAAGCGGCAGGGTCGGAACAGGAGAGCGCACGAGGGAGCTTCCA
GGGGGAAACGCCTGGTATCTTTATAGTCCTGTCGGGTTTCGCCACCTCTGACTTGAGCGTCGATTTTTGT
GATGCTCGTCAGGGGGGCGGAGCCTATGGAAAAACGCCAGCAACGCGGCCTTTTTACGGTTCCTGGCCTT
TTGCTGGCCTTTTGCTCACATGTTCTTTCCTGCGTTATCCCCTGATTCTGTGGATAACCGTATTACCGCC
TTTGAGTGAGCTGATACCGCTCGCCGCAGCCGAACGACCGAGCGCAGCGAGTCAGTGAGCGAGGAAGCGG
AAGAGCGCCCAATACGCAAACCGCCTCTCCCCGCGCGTTGGCCGATTCATTAATGCAGCTGGCACGACAG
GTTTCCCGACTGGAAAGCGGGCAGTGAGCGCAACGCAATTAATGTGAGTTAGCTCACTCATTAGGCACCC
CAGGCTTTACACTTTATGCTTCCGGCTCGTATGTTGTGTGGAATTGTGAGCGGATAACAATTTCACACAG
GAAACAGCTATGACCATGATTACGCCAAGCTCTAGCTAGAGGTCGACGGTATACAGACATGATAAGATAC
ATTGATGAGTTTGGACAAACCACAACTAGAATGCACTCGACGCGTTAAGATACATTGATGAGTTTGGACA
AACCACAACTAGAATGCAGTGAAAAAAATGCTTTATTTGTGAAATTTGTGATGCTATTGCTTTATTTGTA
ACCATTATAAGCTGCAATAAACAAGTTAACAACAACAATTGCATTCATTTTATGTTTCAGGTTCAGGGGG
AGGTGTGGGAGGTTTTTTAAAGCAAGTAAAACCTCTACAAATGTGGTATGGCTGATTATGATCAGTTATC
TAGAGTTAATTAATAATTGGCCCTCGGCCCTAGACCATCTCGCGGTTCCTGCGGATAGCACAGCACAAGA
TCATACTGAAGATCATGCCAAATATCATGACCACGGCAATGCCGATGCCCACTGCGCCGATGATGTGGAA
TTTATTGTCGAAGACCTCTTTGATGGCATCAGGACAGGACTTCACGGTGAAGGTTTCGAGTACGTCCTTC
TTGGGGCAGATGTCTGAGATAAACTGTTCCACGCCCCCAGCCAAACCACAGCAGTTCAACGCATAGTGGA
TGGCTTTCAGCGTTTCCCGCTGGGGCTCATCCTTGGTTTTCAGCTTGTTGTAGGTGTCCTTGTAAAACTC
CTGGACTTCCTTAATCACCTCATCCTTGTGGGAATATCCCCAGATGGCCGCAGCTATTTCAATGGCGAAT
ATCACCAAGAGGAAGCCGAAGAACAGTCCCAGCATGCACTGGGACTCCTGCACAGCCCCGCAGCAGCCCA
GGAAGCCCACCAGCATCATGAGGGCGCCGGCTCCGATCAGAATATAGACTCCTGTGTAGAAGCTGGAATT
ATTATTATTAGTTTCTTGCTCGAAGATGCTCTTGGTCTGAGAAGATCTGATTCGAGCTCCACCGGTTGGC
CGGCCCTTGTACAGCTCGTCCATGCCGAGAGTGATCCCGGCGGCGGTCACGAACTCCAGCAGGACCATGT
GATCGCGCTTCTCGTTGGGGTCTTTGCTCAGGGCGGACTGGGTGCTCAGGTAGTGGTTGTCGGGCAGCAG
CACGGGGCCGTCGCCGATGGGGGTGTTCTGCTGGTAGTGGTCGGCGAGCTGCACGCTGCCGTCCTCGATG
TTGTGGCGGATCTTGAAGTTCACCTTGATGCCGTTCTTCTGCTTGTCGGCCATGATATAGACGTTGTGGC
TGTTGTAGTTGTACTCCAGCTTGTGCCCCAGGATGTTGCCGTCCTCCTTGAAGTCGATGCCCTTCAGCTC
GATGCGGTTCACCAGGGTGTCGCCCTCGAACTTCACCTCGGCGCGGGTCTTGTAGTTGCCGTCGTCCTTG
AAGAAGATGGTGCGCTCCTGGACGTAGCCTTCGGGCATGGCGGACTTGAAGAAGTCGTGCTGCTTCATGT
GGTCGGGGTAGCGGCTGAAGCACTGCACGCCGTAGGTCAGGGTGGTCACGAGGGTGGGCCAGGGCACGGG
CAGCTTGCCGGTGGTGCAGATGAACTTCAGGGTCAGCTTGCCGTAGGTGGCATCGCCCTCGCCCTCGCCG
GACACGCTGAACTTGTGGCCGTTTACGTCGCCGTCCAGCTCGACCAGGATGGGCACCACCCCGGTGAACA
GCTCCTCGCCTTTGCTCACCATACCTGCAGGTGGTTCACGTTGACCTTGTGGGTGATGCTCCAGTCGTGC
ACGAAGTTGTTCAAGTTCCCCAGCCAGTCCTTCAACAACGTGTCCACCTCGCCAACCAGTGGTCTTCTCG
TCGAATTCGTCGAATCGGAGCCATAGTCCAATGGCAAGGACAGCAATCCCGGCAAGCCAGAAGATGAAGT
TAAATCCGAACAGCAGGTATTTGATGCACTTGGTGCCTCCTTTGACCGGAGGCATGGCGCGCCTCCCGGG
TTGTGGCAAGCTTATCATCGTGTTTTTCAAAGGAAAACCACGTCCCCGTGGTTCGGGGGGCCTAGACGTT
TTTTTAACCTCGACTAAACACATGTAAAGCATGTGCACCGAGGCCCCAGATCAGATCCCATACAATGGGG
TACCTTCTGGGCATCCTTCAGCCCCTTGTTGAATACGCTTGAGGAGAGCCATTTGACTCTTTCCACAACT
ATCCAACTCACAACGTGGCACTGGGGTTGTGCCGCCTTTGCAGGTGTATCTTATACACGTGGCTTTTGGC
CGCAGAGGCACCTGTCGCCAGGTGGGGGGTTCCGCTGCCTGCAAAGGGTCGCTAC
Features (pLannotate 1.2.2; 22 found; start..end, strand, type, name):
    322..551     -  intron         chimeric intron: chimera between introns from adenovirus and immunoglobulin heavy chain genes
    644..1144    -  CDS            SAV_STRAV (fragment): Experimental evidence at protein level: Swiss-Prot protein existence level 1. The biological function of streptavidin is not known. Forms a strong non-covalent specific complex with biotin (one molecule of biotin per subunit of streptavidin). From Streptomyces avidinii.
   1130..1243    -  CDS            STIM1 (fragment): STIM1_HUMAN - Also known as GOK From Homo sapiens (Human).
   1316..1334    -  promoter       T7 promoter: promoter for bacteriophage T7 RNA polymerase
   1350..1383    -  LTR            5' LTR (truncated) (fragment): truncated 5' long terminal repeat (LTR) from HIV-1
   1379..1582    -  promoter       CMV promoter: human cytomegalovirus (CMV) immediate early promoter
   1583..1962    -  enhancer       CMV enhancer: human cytomegalovirus immediate early enhancer
   2117..2169    +  misc_feature   bom (fragment): basis of mobility region from pBR322
   2228..2332    +  promoter       AmpR promoter: bla
   2333..3193    +  CDS            AmpR: β-lactamase; bla; confers resistance to ampicillin, carbenicillin, and related antibiotics
   3364..3952    +  rep_origin     ori: high-copy-number ColE1/pMB1/pBR322/pUC origin of replication
   4135..4227    +  CDS            lacI (fragment): lac repressor; lacI; The lac repressor binds to the lac operator to inhibit transcription in E. coli. This inhibition can be relieved by adding lactose or isopropyl-β-D-thiogalactopyranoside (IPTG).
   4240..4261    +  protein_bind   CAP binding site: CAP binding activates transcription in the presence of cAMP. E. coli catabolite activator protein
   4276..4306    +  promoter       lac promoter: promoter for the E. coli lac operon
   4314..4330    +  protein_bind   lac operator: The lac repressor binds to the lac operator to inhibit transcription in E. coli. This inhibition can be relieved by adding lactose or isopropyl-β-D-thiogalactopyranoside (IPTG). lac repressor encoded by lacI
   4394..4445    -  polyA_signal   SV40 poly(A) signal (fragment): SV40 polyadenylation signal
   4456..4577    -  polyA_signal   SV40 poly(A) signal: SV40 polyadenylation signal
   4600..4684    -  CDS            large T antigen (fragment): large T antigen from SV40 (simian virus 40)
   4723..5292    -  CDS            CD9 (fragment): CD9_HUMAN - Also known as MIC3, TSPAN29. Experimental evidence at protein level: Swiss-Prot protein existence level 1. Integral membrane protein associated with integrins, which regulates different processes, such as sperm-egg fusion, platelet activation and aggregation, and cell adhesion (PubMed:8478605, PubMed:14575715, PubMed:18541721). Present at the cell surface of oocytes and plays a key role in sperm-egg fusion, possibly by organizing multiprotein complexes and the morphology of the membrane required for the fusion (By similarity). In myoblasts, associates with CD81 and PTGFRN and inhib
   5326..6042    -  CDS            EGFP: EGFP is a basic (constitutively fluorescent) green fluorescent protein published in 1996, derived from Aequorea victoria. It is reported to be a rapidly-maturing weak dimer with moderate acid sensitivity.
   6169..6279    -  CDS            CD9 (fragment): CD9_HUMAN - Also known as MIC3, TSPAN29. Experimental evidence at protein level: Swiss-Prot protein existence level 1. Integral membrane protein associated with integrins, which regulates different processes, such as sperm-egg fusion, platelet activation and aggregation, and cell adhesion (PubMed:8478605, PubMed:14575715, PubMed:18541721). Present at the cell surface of oocytes and plays a key role in sperm-egg fusion, possibly by organizing multiprotein complexes and the morphology of the membrane required for the fusion (By similarity). In myoblasts, associates with CD81 and PTGFRN and inhib
   6312..139     -  misc_feature   IRES (across the origin): internal ribosome entry site (IRES) of the encephalomyocarditis virus (EMCV)
