[The description below was written by a language model from this plasmid's Addgene catalogue record and pLannotate feature annotations shown in this document.]
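Description:
Str-KDEL_CD9-SBP-EGFP is a bicistronic mammalian expression plasmid built on the pIRES-neo3 backbone and designed for the RUSH (retention using selective hooks) approach to synchronizing secretory traffic, here applied to the human tetraspanin CD9 (TSPAN29). It is propagated in E. coli as a high-copy plasmid through a ColE1/pUC-type origin and selected with ampicillin via the bla gene. No neomycin resistance cassette appears in the 6.6 kb annotated sequence, consistent with the reporter occupying the position downstream of the IRES, so the record gives no evidence of a mammalian selection marker.

A single transcription unit is driven by the CMV immediate early enhancer and promoter. The first cistron encodes the "hook": a streptavidin core preceded by a short fragment annotated as STIM1, presumably acting as a signal peptide for ER entry, with the KDEL ER-retention motif given in the construct name. A chimeric intron and an EMCV IRES follow, allowing translation of the second cistron, the reporter, from the same mRNA, which ends in an SV40 polyadenylation signal. In the feature table the CD9 coding sequence is split into a short and a long fragment flanking EGFP, indicating that the tag is inserted internally in CD9 rather than at a terminus. The streptavidin-binding peptide (SBP) named in the record was not annotated, but an unannotated gap next to EGFP could accommodate it.

In cells, binding of SBP to the ER-resident streptavidin hook holds CD9-SBP-EGFP in the ER. Adding biotin competes off this interaction and releases a synchronous wave of fluorescent CD9 that can be followed by live imaging. The associated work used this to compare CD9 and CD63 trafficking in relation to exosome and ectosome secretion.
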