Addgene plasmid #222328: Str-KDEL_CD9-SBP-EGFP
Purpose: Synchronize the trafficking of CD9 from the ER.
Depositing lab: Franck Perez. Depositing organization: Institut Curie. Publication: Specificities of exosome versus small ectosome secretion revealed by live intracellular tracking of CD63 and CD9. Mathieu M, Nevo N, Jouve M, Valenzuela JI, Maurin M, Verweij FJ, Palmulli R, Lankar D, Dingli F, Loew D, Rubinstein E, Boncompain G, Perez F, Thery C. Nat Commun. 2021 Jul 19;12(1):4389. doi: 10.1038/s41467-021-24384-2. PubMed 34282141.
Backbone
  Vector backbone: pIRES-neo3
  Vector type: Mammalian Expression
Growth in bacteria
  Bacterial resistance: Ampicillin, 100 μg/mL
  Growth temperature: 37°C
  Growth strain: DH5alpha
  Copy number: High Copy
Gene/Insert
  Gene/Insert name: Streptavidin-KDEL and CD9 fused to SBP-EGFP (alt name: TSPAN-29)
  Species: H. sapiens (human)
  Entrez Gene: CD9 (a.k.a. BTCC-1, DRAP-27, MIC3, MRP-1, TSPAN-29, TSPAN29)
  Promoter: CMV
  Cloning method: Restriction Enzyme; 5′ cloning site Unknown (unknown if destroyed)
Terms and licenses: Academic/Nonprofit Terms; Industry Terms: Not Available to Industry
How to cite: Str-KDEL_CD9-SBP-EGFP was a gift from Franck Perez (Addgene plasmid # 222328 ; http://n2t.net/addgene:222328 ; RRID:Addgene_222328)
